>Addgene plasmid #148510 | pnEA-NpM-DmeIF4G_617-675-K633PQ638P-GB1_AD | depositor full sequence | sequence record 290958 | Full Sequence
TTCTTGAAGACGAAAGGGCCTCGTGATACGCCTATTTTTATAGGTTAATGTCATGATAATAATGGTTTCT
TAGACGTCAGGTGGCACTTTTCGGGGAAATGTGCGCGGAACCCCTATTTGTTTATTTTTCTAAATACATT
CAAATATGTATCCGCTCATGAGACAATAACCCTGATAAATGCTTCAATAATATTGAAAAAGGAAGAGTAT
GAGTATTCAACATTTCCGTGTCGCCCTTATTCCCTTTTTTGCGGCATTTTGCCTTCCTGTTTTTGCTCAC
CCAGAAACGCTGGTGAAAGTAAAAGATGCTGAAGATCAGTTGGGTGCACGAGTGGGTTACATCGAACTGG
ATCTCAACAGCGGTAAGATCCTTGAGAGTTTTCGCCCCGAAGAACGTTTTCCAATGATGAGCACTTTTAA
AGTTCTGCTATGTGGCGCGGTATTATCCCGTGTTGACGCCGGGCAAGAGCAACTCGGTCGCCGCATACAC
TATTCTCAGAATGACTTGGTTGAGTACTCACCAGTCACAGAAAAGCATCTTACGGATGGCATGACAGTAA
GAGAATTATGCAGTGCTGCCATAACCATGAGTGATAACACTGCGGCCAACTTACTTCTGACAACGATCGG
AGGACCGAAGGAGCTAACCGCTTTTTTGCACAACATGGGGGATCATGTAACTCGCCTTGATCGTTGGGAA
CCGGAGCTGAATGAAGCCATACCAAACGACGAGCGTGACACCACGATGCCTGCAGCAATGGCAACAACGT
TGCGCAAACTATTAACTGGCGAACTACTTACTCTAGCTTCCCGGCAACAATTAATAGACTGGATGGAGGC
GGATAAAGTTGCAGGACCACTTCTGCGCTCGGCCCTTCCGGCTGGCTGGTTTATTGCTGATAAATCTGGA
GCCGGTGAGCGTGGGTCTCGCGGTATCATTGCAGCACTGGGGCCAGATGGTAAGCCCTCCCGTATCGTAG
TTATCTACACGACGGGGAGTCAGGCAACTATGGATGAACGAAATAGACAGATCGCTGAGATAGGTGCCTC
ACTGATTAAGCATTGGTAACTGTCAGACCAAGTTTACTCATATATACTTTAGATTGATTTAAAACTTCAT
TTTTAATTTAAAAGGATCTAGGTGAAGATCCTTTTTGATAATCTCATGACCAAAATCCCTTAACGTGAGT
TTTCGTTCCACTGAGCGTCAGACCCCGTAGAAAAGATCAAAGGATCTTCTTGAGATCCTTTTTTTCTGCG
CGTAATCTGCTGCTTGCAAACAAAAAAACCACCGCTACCAGCGGTGGTTTGTTTGCCGGATCAAGAGCTA
CCAACTCTTTTTCCGAAGGTAACTGGCTTCAGCAGAGCGCAGATACCAAATACTGTCCTTCTAGTGTAGC
CGTAGTTAGGCCACCACTTCAAGAACTCTGTAGCACCGCCTACATACCTCGCTCTGCTAATCCTGTTACC
AGTGGCTGCTGCCAGTGGCGATAAGTCGTGTCTTACCGGGTTGGACTCAAGACGATAGTTACCGGATAAG
GCGCAGCGGTCGGGCTGAACGGGGGGTTCGTGCACACAGCCCAGCTTGGAGCGAACGACCTACACCGAAC
TGAGATACCTACAGCGTGAGCTATGAGAAAGCGCCACGCTTCCCGAAGGGAGAAAGGCGGACAGGTATCC
GGTAAGCGGCAGGGTCGGAACAGGAGAGCGCACGAGGGAGCTTCCAGGGGGAAACGCCTGGTATCTTTAT
AGTCCTGTCGGGTTTCGCCACCTCTGACTTGAGCGTCGATTTTTGTGATGCTCGTCAGGGGGGCGGAGCC
TATGGAAAAACGCCAGCAACGCGGCCTTTTTACGGTTCCTGGCCTTTTGCTGGCCTTTTGCTCACATGTT
CTTTCCTGCGTTATCCCCTGATTCTGTGGATAACCGTATTACCGCCTTTGAGTGAGCTGATACCGCTCGC
CGCAGCCGAACGACCGAGCGCAGCGAGTCAGTGAGCGAGGAAGCGGAAGAGCGCCTGATGCGGTATTTTC
TCCTTACGCATCTGTGCGGTATTTCACACCGCATATATGGTGCACTCTCAGTACAATCTGCTCTGATGCC
GCATAGTTAAGCCAGTATACACTCCGCTATCGCTACGTGACTGGGTCATGGCTGCGCCCCGACACCCGCC
AACACCCGCTGACGCGCCCTGACGGGCTTGTCTGCTCCCGGCATCCGCTTACAGACAAGCTGTGACCGTC
TCCGGGAGCTGCATGTGTCAGAGGTTTTCACCGTCATCACCGAAACGCGCGAGGCAGCTGCGGTAAAGCT
CATCAGCGTGGTCGTGAAGCGATTCACAGATGTCTGCCTGTTCATCCGCGTCCAGCTCGTTGAGTTTCTC
CAGAAGCGTTAATGTCTGGCTTCTGATAAAGCGGGCCATGTTAAGGGCGGTTTTTTCCTGTTTGGTCACT
GATGCCTCCGTGTAAGGGGGATTTCTGTTCATGGGGGTAATGATACCGATGAAACGAGAGAGGATGCTCA
CGATACGGGTTACTGATGATGAACATGCCCGGTTACTGGAACGTTGTGAGGGTAAACAACTGGCGGTATG
GATGCGGCGGGACCAGAGAAAAATCACTCAGGGTCAATGCCAGCGCTTCGTTAATACAGATGTAGGTGTT
CCACAGGGTAGCCAGCAGCATCCTGCGATGCAGATCCGGAACATAATGGTGCAGGGCGCTGACTTCCGCG
TTTCCAGACTTTACGAAACACGGAAACCGAAGACCATTCATGTTGTTGCTCAGGTCGCAGACGTTTTGCA
GCAGCAGTCGCTTCACGTTCGCTCGCGTATCGGTGATTCATTCTGCTAACCAGTAAGGCAACCCCGCCAG
CCTAGCCGGGTCCTCAACGACAGGAGCACGATCATGCGCACCCGTGGCCAGGACCCAACGCTGCCCGAGA
TGCGCCGCGTGCGGCTGCTGGAGATGGCGGACGCGATGGATATGTTCTGCCAAGGGTTGGTTTGCGCATT
CACAGTTCTCCGCAAGAATTGATTGGCTCCAATTCTTGGAGTGGTGAATCCGTTAGCGAGGTGCCGCCGG
CTTCCATTCAGGTCGAGGTGGCCCGGCTCCATGCACCGCGACGCAACGCGGGGAGGCAGACAAGGTATAG
GGCGGCGCCTACAATCCATGCCAACCCGTTCCATGTGCTCGCCGAGGCGGCATAAATCGCCGTGACGATC
AGCGGTCCAGTGATCGAAGTTAGGCTGGTAAGAGCCGCGAGCGATCCTTGAAGCTGTCCCTGATGGTCGT
CATCTACCTGCCTGGACAGCATGGCCTGCAACGCGGGCATCCCGATGCCGCCGGAAGCGAGAAGAATCAT
AATGGGGAAGGCCATCCAGCCTCGCGTCGCGAACGCCAGCAAGACGTAGCCCAGCGCGTCGGCCGCCATG
CCGGCGATAATGGCCTGCTTCTCGCCGAAACGTTTGGTGGCGGGACCAGTGACGAAGGCTTGAGCGAGGG
CGTGCAAGATTCCGAATACCGCAAGCGACAGGCCGATCATCGTCGCGCTCCAGCGAAAGCGGTCCTCGCC
GAAAATGACCCAGAGCGCTGCCGGCACCTGTCCTACGAGTTGCATGATAAAGAAGACAGTCATAAGTGCG
GCGACGATAGTCATGCCCCGCGCCCACCGGAAGGAGCTGACTGGGTTGAAGGCTCTCAAGGGCATCGGTC
GAGATCCCGGTGCCTAATGAGTGAGCTAACTTACATTAATTGCGTTGCGCTCACTGCCCGCTTTCCAGTC
GGGAAACCTGTCGTGCCAGCTGCATTAATGAATCGGCCAACGCGCGGGGAGAGGCGGTTTGCGTATTGGG
CGCCAGGGTGGTTTTTCTTTTCACCAGTGAGACGGGCAACAGCTGATTGCCCTTCACCGCCTGGCCCTGA
GAGAGTTGCAGCAAGCGGTCCACGCTGGTTTGCCCCAGCAGGCGAAAATCCTGTTTGATGGTGGTTAACG
GCGGGATATAACATGAGCTGTCTTCGGTATCGTCGTATCCCACTACCGAGATATCCGCACCAACGCGCAG
CCCGGACTCGGTAATGGCGCGCATTGCGCCCAGCGCCATCTGATCGTTGGCAACCAGCATCGCAGTGGGA
ACGATGCCCTCATTCAGCATTTGCATGGTTTGTTGAAAACCGGACATGGCACTCCAGTCGCCTTCCCGTT
CCGCTATCGGCTGAATTTGATTGCGAGTGAGATATTTATGCCAGCCAGCCAGACGCAGACGCGCCGAGAC
AGAACTTAATGGGCCCGCTAACAGCGCGATTTGCTGGTGACCCAATGCGACCAGATGCTCCACGCCCAGT
CGCGTACCGTCTTCATGGGAGAAAATAATACTGTTGATGGGTGTCTGGTCAGAGACATCAAGAAATAACG
CCGGAACATTAGTGCAGGCAGCTTCCACAGCAATGGCATCCTGGTCATCCAGCGGATAGTTAATGATCAG
CCCACTGACGCGTTGCGCGAGAAGATTGTGCACCGCCGCTTTACAGGCTTCGACGCCGCTTCGTTCTACC
ATCGACACCACCACGCTGGCACCCAGTTGATCGGCGCGAGATTTAATCGCCGCGACAATTTGCGACGGCG
CGTGCAGGGCCAGACTGGAGGTGGCAACGCCAATCAGCAACGACTGTTTGCCCGCCAGTTGTTGTGCCAC
GCGGTTGGGAATGTAATTCAGCTCCGCCATCGCCGCTTCCACTTTTTCCCGCGTTTTCGCAGAAACGTGG
CTGGCCTGGTTCACCACGCGGGAAACGGTCTGATAAGAGACACCGGCATACTCTGCGACATCGTATAACG
TTACTGGTTTCACATTCACCACCCTGAATTGACTCTCTTCCGGGCGCTATCATGCCATACCGCGAAAGGT
TTTGCGCCATTCGATGGTGTCCGGGATCTCGACGCTCTCCCTTATGCGACTCCTGCATTAGGAAGCAGCC
CAGTAGTAGGTTGAGGCCGTTGAGCACCGCCGCCGCAAGGAATGGTGCATGCAAGGAGATGGCGCCCAAC
AGTCCCCCGGCCACGGGGCCTGCCACCATACCCACGCCGAAACAAGCGCTCATGAGCCCGAAGTGGCGAG
CCCGATCTTCCCCATCGGTGATGTCGGCGATATAGGCGCCAGCAACCGCACCTGTGGCGCCGGTGATGCC
GGCCACGATGCGTCCGGCGTAGAGGATCGAGATCTCGATCCCGCGAAATTAATACGACTCACTATAGGGG
AATTGTGAGCGGATAACAATTCCCCACTAGTAATAATTTTGTTTAACTTTAAGAAGGAGATATACCATGG
AAACTGAAGAAGGTAAACTGGTAATCTGGATTAACGGCGATAAAGGCTATAACGGTCTCGCTGAAGTCGG
TAAGAAATTCGAGAAAGATACCGGAATTAAAGTCACCGTTGAGCATCCGGATAAACTGGAAGAGAAATTC
CCACAGGTTGCGGCAACTGGCGATGGCCCTGACATTATCTTCTGGGCACACGACCGCTTTGGTGGCTACG
CTCAATCTGGCCTGTTGGCTGAAATCACCCCGGACAAAGCGTTCCAGGACAAGCTGTATCCGTTTACCTG
GGATGCCGTACGTTACAACGGCAAGCTGATTGCTTACCCGATCGCTGTTGAAGCGTTATCGCTGATTTAT
AACAAAGACCTGCTGCCGAACCCGCCAAAAACCTGGGAAGAGATCCCGGCGCTGGATAAAGAACTGAAAG
CGAAAGGTAAGAGCGCCCTGATGTTCAACCTGCAAGAACCGTACTTCACCTGGCCGCTGATTGCTGCTGA
CGGGGGTTATGCGTTCAAGTATGAAAACGGCAAGTACGACATTAAAGACGTGGGCGTGGATAACGCTGGC
GCGAAAGCGGGTCTGACCTTCCTGGTTGACCTGATTAAAAACAAACACATGAATGCAGACACCGATTACT
CCATCGCAGAAGCTGCCTTTAATAAAGGCGAAACAGCGATGACCATCAACGGCCCGTGGGCATGGTCCAA
CATCGACACCAGCAAAGTGAATTATGGTGTAACGGTACTGCCGACCTTCAAGGGTCAACCATCCAAACCG
TTCGTTGGCGTGCTGAGCGCAGGTATTAACGCCGCCAGTCCGAACAAAGAGCTGGCAAAAGAGTTCCTCG
AAAACTATCTGCTGACTGATGAAGGTCTGGAAGCGGTTAATAAAGACAAACCGCTGGGTGCCGTAGCGCT
GAAGTCTTACGAGGAAGAGTTGGCGAAAGATCCACGTATTGCCGCCACGATGGAAAACGCCCAGAAAGGT
GAAATCATGCCGAACATCCCGCAGATGTCCGCTTTCTGGTATGCCGTGCGTACTGCGGTGATCAACGCCG
CCAGCGGTCGTCAGACTGTCGATGAAGCCCTTAAAGACGCGCAGACTGGTACCGGCAGCGGCCTGGAAGT
TCTGTTCCAGGGGCCCCATATGGGAAAAAAACAATACGACCGAGAACAGTTATTACAGTTACGCGAGGTT
CCGGCCTCACGTATACCGCCAGAGGTAAAAAATGTGTCTATTCTTCCTCAACCAAACTTAATGCCATCAT
TTATTCGAAATAACAATAATAACAAGCGAGTACAATCGATGGTTGGTATTATTGGCAATGGATCCGCTAG
CGGCATGCAGTACAAACTTATCCTGAACGGTAAAACCCTGAAAGGTGAAACCACCACCGAAGCTGTTGAC
GCTGCTACCGCGGAAAAAGTTTTCAAACAGTACGCTAACGACAACGGTGTTGACGGTGAATGGACCTACG
ACGACGCTACCAAAACCTACACCGTAACGGAATGAGTTGGCTGCTGCCACCCGCTGAGCAATAACTAGCA
TAACCCCTTGGGGCCTCTAAACGGGTCTTGAGGGGTTTTTTGCTGAAAGGAGGAACTATATCCGGATATC
CCGCAAGAGGCCCGGCAGTACCGGCATAACCAAGCCTATGCCTACAGCATCCAGGGTGACGGTGCCGAGG
ATGACGATGAGCGCATTGTTAGATTTCATACACGGTGCCTGACTGCGTTAGCAATTTAACTGTGATAAAC
TACCGCATTAAAGCTTATCGATGATAAGCTGTCAAACATGAGAA
Features (pLannotate 1.2.2; 20 found; start..end, strand, type, name):
    104..208     +  promoter       AmpR promoter: bla
    209..1069    +  CDS            AmpR: β-lactamase; bla; confers resistance to ampicillin, carbenicillin, and related antibiotics
   1240..1828    +  rep_origin     ori: high-copy-number ColE1/pMB1/pBR322/pUC origin of replication
   2014..2156    -  misc_feature   bom: basis of mobility region from pBR322
   2258..2449    -  CDS            rop: Rop protein, which maintains plasmids at low copy number; rop
   2466..2846    +  CDS            YPB1_ECOLX: Protein predicted: Swiss-Prot protein existence level 4. From Escherichia coli.
   3088..3712    -  CDS            TcR (fragment): tetracycline efflux protein; tet; confers resistance to tetracycline
   3727..3748    -  protein_bind   CAP binding site: CAP binding activates transcription in the presence of cAMP. E. coli catabolite activator protein
   3761..4843    -  CDS            lacI: lac repressor; lacI; The lac repressor binds to the lac operator to inhibit transcription in E. coli. This inhibition can be relieved by adding lactose or isopropyl-β-D-thiogalactopyranoside (IPTG).
   4844..4921    -  promoter       lacI promoter: lacI
   4929..5208    -  CDS            TcR (fragment): tetracycline efflux protein; tet; confers resistance to tetracycline
   5230..5248    +  promoter       T7 promoter: promoter for bacteriophage T7 RNA polymerase
   5249..5273    +  protein_bind   lac operator: The lac repressor binds to the lac operator to inhibit transcription in E. coli. This inhibition can be relieved by adding lactose or isopropyl-β-D-thiogalactopyranoside (IPTG). lac repressor encoded by lacI
   5288..5310    +  RBS            RBS: efficient ribosome binding site from bacteriophage T7 gene 10 (Olins and Rangwala, 1989)
   5321..6417    +  CDS            MBP (fragment): maltose binding protein from E. coli; malE (mutated); This version of the gene does not encode a signal sequence, so MBP will remain in the cytosol.
   6661..6818    +  CDS            GB1 (fragment): B1 domain of Streptococcal protein G effective as a solubilizing fusion partner (Cheng and Patel, 2004)
   6823..6841    +  CDS            SET1 (fragment): solubility-enhancement tag derived from T7 phage gene 10B
   6855..6902    +  terminator     T7 terminator: transcription terminator for bacteriophage T7 RNA polymerase
   6925..7029    -  CDS            TcR (fragment): tetracycline efflux protein; tet; confers resistance to tetracycline
   7077..7105    -  promoter       tet promoter: E. coli promoter for tetracycline efflux protein gene
