[The description below was written by a language model from this plasmid's Addgene catalogue record and pLannotate feature annotations shown in this document.]
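Description:
pnEA-NpM-DmeIF4G_617-675-K633PQ638P-GB1_AD is a 7.1 kb bacterial expression plasmid for producing a mutant fragment of Drosophila melanogaster eIF4G (eIF4G1, CG10811) in E. coli. The catalogue lists the backbone as unknown. The feature table, however, shows a pET/pBR322-style architecture: a ColE1/pMB1-family origin accompanied by the bom region and the rop gene, which keeps copy number low and agrees with the "low copy" annotation. It also shows an ampicillin resistance cassette (bla with its own promoter) for selection. Several disrupted tetracycline-resistance fragments and the tet promoter are remnants of the pBR322 lineage and are not expected to be functional markers.

The expression unit consists of a T7 promoter followed by a lac operator, the phage T7 gene 10 ribosome binding site and a T7 terminator, with a plasmid-borne lacI gene supplying repressor. Transcription therefore depends on a host providing T7 RNA polymerase and is inducible with IPTG. The open reading frame begins with a signal-sequence-less (cytosolic) maltose binding protein. An unannotated gap of about 240 nt follows, presumably holding the insert, residues 617–675 of eIF4G carrying the K633P and Q638P substitutions. A C-terminal GB1 domain from streptococcal protein G then acts as a solubility-enhancing partner. The short "SET1" hit after GB1 is only a fragment match. Any linker or protease cleavage site between MBP and the insert is not annotated in the record.

The associated publication concerns structures of eIF4E–eIF4G complexes, so this construct was probably used to make recombinant mutant peptide for studying that interaction. The record does not state the specific role of the two proline substitutions.
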