Addgene plasmid #148510: pnEA-NpM-DmeIF4G_617-675-K633PQ638P-GB1_AD
Purpose: Bacterial Expression of DmeIF4G_617-675-K633PQ638P
Depositing lab: Elisa Izaurralde. Depositing organization: Max Planck Institute for Developmental Biology. Publication: The Structures of eIF4E-eIF4G Complexes Reveal an Extended Interface to Regulate Translation Initiation. Gruner S, Peter D, Weber R, Wohlbold L, Chung MY, Weichenrieder O, Valkov E, Igreja C, Izaurralde E. Mol Cell. 2016 Nov 3;64(3):467-479. doi: 10.1016/j.molcel.2016.09.020. Epub 2016 Oct 20. PubMed 27773676.
Backbone
  Vector backbone: Unknown
  Vector type: Bacterial Expression
Growth in bacteria
  Bacterial resistance: Ampicillin, 100 μg/mL
  Growth temperature: 37°C
  Growth strain: DH5alpha
  Copy number: Low Copy
Gene/Insert
  Gene/Insert name: DmeIF4G_617-675-K633PQ638P
  Species: D. melanogaster (fly)
  Entrez Gene: eIF4G1 (a.k.a. Dmel_CG10811, CG10811, Dmel\CG10811, EIF4G, EIF4G1, Eif4G, deIF4G, eIF-4G, eIF4G, eIF4g, eiF-4G, p200)
  Cloning method: Unknown
Terms and licenses: Academic/Nonprofit Terms; Industry Terms: Not Available to Industry
Depositor comments: ORF extracted from NCBI: NM_079901.3 Plasmids from this collection were made available to the research community and donated after the lab closed. Please note that the sequence provided by the depositing laboratory may be theoretical/predicted or based on Sanger sequencing results. There may be discrepancies between sequencing results obtained by Addgene and the depositor sequence. If an Addgene verified sequence is not available, please contact before placing your order to request that our lab fully sequence the plasmid.
How to cite: pnEA-NpM-DmeIF4G_617-675-K633PQ638P-GB1_AD was a gift from Elisa Izaurralde (Addgene plasmid # 148510 ; http://n2t.net/addgene:148510 ; RRID:Addgene_148510)
